>Addgene plasmid #175066 | pVC-FUS-WT | addgene full sequence | sequence record 372335 | Addgene NGS Result
CATTGATTATTGACTAGTTATTAATAGTAATCAATTACGGGGTCATTAGTTCATAGCCCATATATGGAGT
TCCGCGTTACATAACTTACGGTAAATGGCCCGCCTGGCTGACCGCCCAACGACCCCCGCCCATTGACGTC
AATAATGACGTATGTTCCCATAGTAACGCCAATAGGGACTTTCCATTGACGTCAATGGGTGGAGTATTTA
CGGTAAACTGCCCACTTGGCAGTACATCAAGTGTATCATATGCCAAGTCCGCCCCCTATTGACGTCAATG
ACGGTAAATGGCCCGCCTGGCATTATGCCCAGTACATGACCTTACGGGACTTTCCTACTTGGCAGTACAT
CTACGTATTAGTCATCGCTATTACCATGGTGATGCGGTTTTGGCAGTACACCAATGGGCGTGGATAGCGG
TTTGACTCACGGGGATTTCCAAGTCTCCACCCCATTGACGTCAATGGGAGTTTGTTTTGGCACCAAAATC
AACGGGACTTTCCAAAATGTCGTAACAACTGCGATCGCCCGCCCCGTTGACGCAAATGGGCGGTAGGCGT
GTACGGTGGGAGGTCTATATAAGCAGAGCTCGTTTAGTGAACCGTCAGATCACTAGAAGCTTTATTGCGG
TAGTTTATCACAGTTAAATTGCTAACGCAGTCAGTGCTTCTGACACAACAGTCTCGAACTTAAGCTGCAG
TGACTCTCTTAAGGTAGCCTTGCAGAAGTTGGTCGTGAGGCACTGGGCAGGTAAGTATCAAGGTTACAAG
ACAGGTTTAAGGAGACCAATAGAAACTGGGCTTGTCGAGACAGAGAAGACTCTTGCGTTTCTGATAGGCA
CCTATTGGTCTTACTGACATCCACTTTGCCTTTCTCTCCACAGGTGTCCACTCCCAGTTCAATTACAGCT
CTTAAGGCTAGAGTACTTAATACGACTCACTATAGGCTAGCCTCGAGCCACCATGTACCCATACGACGTC
CCAGACTACGCTATGGTGAGCAAGGGCGAGGAGCTGTTCACCGGGGTGGTGCCCATCCTGGTCGAGCTGG
ACGGCGACGTAAACGGCCACAAGTTCAGCGTGTCCGGCGAGGGCGAGGGCGATGCCACCTACGGCAAGCT
GACCCTGAAGCTGATCTGCACCACCGGCAAGCTGCCCGTGCCCTGGCCCACCCTCGTGACCACCCTGGGC
TACGGCCTGCAGTGCTTCGCCCGCTACCCCGACCACATGAAGCAGCACGACTTCTTCAAGTCCGCCATGC
CCGAAGGCTACGTCCAGGAGCGCACCATCTTCTTCAAGGACGACGGCAACTACAAGACCCGCGCCGAGGT
GAAGTTCGAGGGCGACACCCTGGTGAACCGCATCGAGCTGAAGGGCATCGACTTCAAGGAGGACGGCAAC
ATCCTGGGGCACAAGCTGGAGTACAACTACAACAGCCACAACGTCTATATCACCGCCGACAAGCAGAAGA
ACGGCATCAAGGCCAACTTCAAGATCCGCCACAACATCGAGGACGGCGGCGTGCAGCTCGCCGACCACTA
CCAGCAGAACACCCCCATCGGCGACGGCCCCGTGCTGCTGCCCGACAACCACTACCTGAGCTACCAGTCC
AAACTGAGCAAAGACCCCAACGAGAAGCGCGATCACATGGTCCTGCTGGAGTTCGTGACCGCCGCCTCCG
GAGATAACATGGCCATCATCAAGGAGTTCATGCGCTTCAAGGTGCACATGGAGGGCTCCGTGAACGGCCA
CGAGTTCGAGATCGAGGGCGAGGGCGAGGGCCGCCCCTACGAGGGCACCCAGACCGCCAAGCTGAAGGTG
ACCAAGGGTGGCCCCCTGCCCTTCGCCTGGGACATCCTGTCCCCTCAGTTCATGTACGGCTCCAAGGCCT
ACGTGAAGCACCCCGCCGACATCCCCGACTACTTGAAGCTGTCCTTCCCCGAGGGCTTCAAGTGGGAGCG
CGTGATGAACTTCGAGGACGGCGGCGTGGTGACCGTGACCCAGGACTCCTCCCTGCAGGACGGCGAGTTC
ATCTACAAGGTGAAGCTGCGCGGCACCAACTTCCCCTCCGACGGCCCCGTAATGCAGAAGAAGACCATGG
GCTGGGAGGCCTCCTCCGAGCGGATGTACCCCGAGGACGGCGCCCTGAAGGGCGAGATCAAGCAGAGGCT
GAAGCTGAAGGACGGCGGCCACTACGACGCTGAGGTCAAGACCACCTACAAGGCCAAGAAGCCCGTGCAG
CTGCCCGGCGCCTACAACGTCAACATCAAGTTGGACATCACCTCCCACAACGAGGACTACACCATCGTGG
AACAGTACGAACGCGCCGAGGGCCGCCACTCCACCGGCGGCATGGGCTCCCTTATGGCCTCAAACGATTA
TACCCAACAAGCAACCCAAAGCTATGGGGCCTACCCCACCCAGCCCGGGCAGGGCTATTCCCAGCAGAGC
AGTCAGCCCTACGGACAGCAGAGTTACAGTGGTTATAGCCAGTCCACGGACACTTCAGGCTATGGCCAGA
GCAGCTATTCTTCTTATGGCCAGAGCCAGAACACAGGCTATGGAACTCAGTCAACTCCCCAGGGATATGG
CTCGACTGGCGGCTATGGCAGTAGCCAGAGCTCCCAATCGTCTTACGGGCAGCAGTCCTCCTATCCTGGC
TATGGCCAGCAGCCAGCTCCCAGCAGCACCTCGGGAAGTTACGGTAGCAGTTCTCAGAGCAGCAGCTATG
GGCAGCCCCAGAGTGGGAGCTACAGCCAGCAGCCTAGCTATGGTGGACAGCAGCAAAGCTATGGACAGCA
GCAAAGCTATAATCCCCCTCAGGGCTATGGACAGCAGAACCAGTACAACAGCAGCAGTGGTGGTGGAGGT
GGAGGTGGAGGTGGAGGTAACTATGGCCAAGATCAATCCTCCATGAGTAGTGGTGGTGGCAGTGGTGGCG
GTTATGGCAATCAAGACCAGAGTGGTGGAGGTGGCAGCGGTGGCTATGGACAGCAGGACCGTGGAGGCCG
CGGCAGGGGTGGCAGTGGTGGCGGCGGCGGCGGCGGCGGTGGTGGTTACAACCGCAGCAGTGGTGGCTAT
GAACCCAGAGGTCGTGGAGGTGGCCGTGGAGGCAGAGGTGGCATGGGCGGAAGTGACCGTGGTGGCTTCA
ATAAATTTGGTGGCCCTCGGGACCAAGGATCACGTCATGACTCCGAACAGGATAATTCAGACAACAACAC
CATCTTTGTGCAAGGCCTGGGTGAGAATGTTACAATTGAGTCTGTGGCTGATTACTTCAAGCAGATTGGT
ATTATTAAGACAAACAAGAAAACGGGACAGCCCATGATTAATTTGTACACAGACAGGGAAACTGGCAAGC
TGAAGGGAGAGGCAACGGTCTCTTTTGATGACCCACCTTCAGCTAAAGCAGCTATTGACTGGTTTGATGG
TAAAGAATTCTCCGGAAATCCTATCAAGGTCTCATTTGCTACTCGCCGGGCAGACTTTAATCGGGGTGGT
GGCAATGGTCGTGGAGGCCGAGGGCGAGGAGGACCCATGGGCCGTGGAGGCTATGGAGGTGGTGGCAGTG
GTGGTGGTGGCCGAGGAGGATTTCCCAGTGGAGGTGGTGGCGGTGGAGGACAGCAGCGAGCTGGTGACTG
GAAGTGTCCTAATCCCACCTGTGAGAATATGAACTTCTCTTGGAGGAATGAATGCAACCAGTGTAAGGCC
CCTAAACCAGATGGCCCAGGAGGGGGACCAGGTGGCTCTCACATGGGGGGTAACTACGGGGATGATCGTC
GTGGTGGCAGAGGAGGCTATGATCGAGGCGGCTACCGGGGCCGCGGCGGGGACCGTGGAGGCTTCCGAGG
GGGCCGGGGTGGTGGGGACAGAGGTGGCTTTGGCCCTGGCAAGATGGATTCCAGGGGTGAGCACAGACAG
GATCGCAGGGAGAGGCCGTATTAATCTAGAGTCGACCCGGGCGGCCGCTTCCCTTTAGTGAGGGTTAATG
CTTCGAGCAGACATGATAAGATACATTGATGAGTTTGGACAAACCACAACTAGAATGCAGTGAAAAAAAT
GCTTTATTTGTGAAATTTGTGATGCTATTGCTTTATTTGTAACCATTATAAGCTGCAATAAACAAGTTAA
CAACAACAATTGCATTCATTTTATGTTTCAGGTTCAGGGGGAGATGTGGGAGGTTTTTTAAAGCAAGTAA
AACCTCTACAAATGTGGTAAAATCCGATAAGGATCGATCCGGGCTGGCGTAATAGCGAAGAGGCCCGCAC
CGATCGCCCTTCCCAACAGTTGCGCAGCCTGAATGGCGAATGG
[124 nt withheld, positions 4314-4437]
C
[91 nt withheld, positions 4439-4529]
A
[49 nt withheld, positions 4531-4579]
CCTTTGACGTTGGAGTCCACGTTCTTT
[37 nt withheld, positions 4607-4643]
ACCCTATCTCGGTCTATTCTTTTGATTTATAAGGGATTTTGCCGATTTCGGCCTATTGGTTAAAAAATGA
GCTGATTTAACAAAAATTTAACGCGAATTTTAACAAAATATTAACGCTTACAATTTCCTGATGCGGTATT
TTCTCCTTACGCATCTGTGCGGTATTTCACACCGCATACGCGGATCTGCGCAGCACCATGGCCTGAAATA
ACCTCTGAAAGAGGAACTTGGTTAGGTACCTTCTGAGGCGGAAAGAACCAGCTGTGGAATGTGTGTCAGT
TAGGGTGTGGAAAGTCCCCAGGCTCCCCAGCAGGCAGAAGTATGCAAAGCATGCATCTCAATTAGTCAGC
AACCAGGTGTGGAAAGTCCCCAGGCTCCCCAGCAGGCAGAAGTATGCAAAGCATGCATCTCAATTAGTCA
GCAACCATAGTCCCGCCCCTAACTCCGCCCATCCCGCCCCTAACTCCGCCCAGTTCCGCCCATTCTCCGC
CCCATGGCTGACTAATTTTTTTTATTTATGCAGAGGCCGAGGCCGCCTCGGCCTCTGAGCTATTCCAGAA
GTAGTGAGGAGGCTTTTTTGGAGGCCTAGGCTTTTGCAAAAAGCTTGATTCTTCTGACACAACAGTCTCG
AACTTAAGGCTAGAGCCACCATGATTGAACAAGATGGATTGCACGCAGGTTCTCCGGCCGCTTGGGTGGA
GAGGCTATTCGGCTATGACTGGGCACAACAGACAATCGGCTGCTCTGATGCCGCCGTGTTCCGGCTGTCA
GCGCAGGGGCGCCCGGTTCTTTTTGTCAAGACCGACCTGTCCGGTGCCCTGAATGAACTGCAGGACGAGG
CAGCGCGGCTATCGTGGCTGGCCACGACGGGCGTTCCTTGCGCAGCTGTGCTCGACGTTGTCACTGAAGC
GGGAAGGGACTGGCTGCTATTGGGCGAAGTGCCGGGGCAGGATCTCCTGTCATCTCACCTTGCTCCTGCC
GAGAAAGTATCCATCATGGCTGATGCAATGCGGCGGCTGCATACGCTTGATCCGGCTACCTGCCCATTCG
ACCACCAAGCGAAACATCGCATCGAGCGAGCACGTACTCGGATGGAAGCCGGTCTTGTCGATCAGGATGA
TCTGGACGAAGAGCATCAGGGGCTCGCGCCAGCCGAACTGTTCGCCAGGCTCAAGGCGCGCATGCCCGAC
GGCGAGGATCTCGTCGTGACCCATGGCGATGCCTGCTTGCCGAATATCATGGTGGAAAATGGCCGCTTTT
CTGGATTCATCGACTGTGGCCGGCTGGGTGTGGCGGACCGCTATCAGGACATAGCGTTGGCTACCCGTGA
TATTGCTGAAGAGCTTGGCGGCGAATGGGCTGACCGCTTCCTCGTGCTTTACGGTATCGCCGCTCCCGAT
TCGCAGCGCATCGCCTTCTATCGCCTTCTTGACGAGTTCTTCTGAGCGGGACTCTGGGGTTCGAAATGAC
CGACCAAGCGACGCCCAACCTGCCATCACGATGGCCGCAATAAAATATCTTTATTTTCATTACATCTGTG
TGTTGGTTTTTTGTGTGAATCGATAGCGATAAGGATCCGCGTATGGTGCACTCTCAGTACAATCTGCTCT
GATGCCGCATAGTTAAGCCAGCCCCGACACCCGCCAACACCCGCTGACGCGCCCTGACGGGCTTGTCTGC
TCCCGGCATCCGCTTACAGACAAGCTGTGACCGTCTCCGGGAGCTGCATGTGTCAGAGGTTTTCACCGTC
ATCACCGAAACGCGCGAGACGAAAGGGCCTCGTGATACGCCTATTTTTATAGGTTAATGTCATGATAATA
ATGGTTTCTTAGACGTCAGGTGGCACTTTTCGGGGAAATGTGCGCGGAACCCCTATTTGTTTATTTTTCT
AAATACATTCAAATATGTATCCGCTCATGAGACAATAACCCTGATAAATGCTTCAATAATATTGAAAAAG
GAAGAGTATGAGTATTCAACATTTCCGTGTCGCCCTTATTCCCTTTTTTGCGGCATTTTGCCTTCCTGTT
TTTGCTCACCCAGAAACGCTGGTGAAAGTAAAAGATGCTGAAGATCAGTTGGGTGCACGAGTGGGTTACA
TCGAACTGGATCTCAACAGCGGTAAGATCCTTGAGAGTTTTCGCCCCGAAGAACGTTTTCCAATGATGAG
CACTTTTAAAGTTCTGCTATGTGGCGCGGTATTATCCCGTATTGACGCCGGGCAAGAGCAACTCGGTCGC
CGCATACACTATTCTCAGAATGACTTGGTTGAGTACTCACCAGTCACAGAAAAGCATCTTACGGATGGCA
TGACAGTAAGAGAATTATGCAGTGCTGCCATAACCATGAGTGATAACACTGCGGCCAACTTACTTCTGAC
AACGATCGGAGGACCGAAGGAGCTAACCGCTTTTTTGCACAACATGGGGGATCATGTAACTCGCCTTGAT
CGTTGGGAACCGGAGCTGAATGAAGCCATACCAAACGACGAGCGTGACACCACGATGCCTGTAGCAATGG
CAACAACGTTGCGCAAACTATTAACTGGCGAACTACTTACTCTAGCTTCCCGGCAACAATTAATAGACTG
GATGGAGGCGGATAAAGTTGCAGGACCACTTCTGCGCTCGGCCCTTCCGGCTGGCTGGTTTATTGCTGAT
AAATCTGGAGCCGGTGAGCGTGGGTCTCGCGGTATCATTGCAGCACTGGGGCCAGATGGTAAGCCCTCCC
GTATCGTAGTTATCTACACGACGGGGAGTCAGGCAACTATGGATGAACGAAATAGACAGATCGCTGAGAT
AGGTGCCTCACTGATTAAGCATTGGTAACTGTCAGACCAAGTTTACTCATATATACTTTAGATTGATTTA
AAACTTCATTTTTAATTTAAAAGGATCTAGGTGAAGATCCTTTTTGATAATCTCATGACCAAAATCCCTT
AACGTGAGTTTTCGTTCCACTGAGCGTCAGACCCCGTAGAAAAGATCAAAGGATCTTCTTGAGATCCTTT
TTTTCTGCGCGTAATCTGCTGCTTGCAAACAAAAAAACCACCGCTACCAGCGGTGGTTTGTTTGCCGGAT
CAAGAGCTACCAACTCTTTTTCCGAAGGTAACTGGCTTCAGCAGAGCGCAGATACCAAATACTGTTCTTC
TAGTGTAGCCGTAGTTAGGCCACCACTTCAAGAACTCTGTAGCACCGCCTACATACCTCGCTCTGCTAAT
CCTGTTACCAGTGGCTGCTGCCAGTGGCGATAAGTCGTGTCTTACCGGGTTGGACTCAAGACGATAGTTA
CCGGATAAGGCGCAGCGGTCGGGCTGAACGGGGGGTTCGTGCACACAGCCCAGCTTGGAGCGAACGACCT
ACACCGAACTGAGATACCTACAGCGTGAGCTATGAGAAAGCGCCACGCTTCCCGAAGGGAGAAAGGCGGA
CAGGTATCCGGTAAGCGGCAGGGTCGGAACAGGAGAGCGCACGAGGGAGCTTCCAGGGGGAAACGCCTGG
TATCTTTATAGTCCTGTCGGGTTTCGCCACCTCTGACTTGAGCGTCGATTTTTGTGATGCTCGTCAGGGG
GGCGGAGCCTATGGAAAAACGCCAGCAACGCGGCCTTTTTACGGTTCCTGGCCTTTTGCTGGCCTTTTGC
TCACATGGCTCGACAGATCTTCAATATTGGCCATTAGCCATATTATTCATTGGTTATATAGCATAAATCA
ATATTGGCTATTGGCCATTGCATACGTTGTATCTATATCATAATATGTACATTTATATTGGCTCATGTCC
AATATGACCGCCATGTTGG
Features (pLannotate 1.2.2; 21 found; start..end, strand, type, name):
      1..378     +  enhancer       CMV enhancer: human cytomegalovirus immediate early enhancer
    379..590     +  promoter       CMV promoter: human cytomegalovirus (CMV) immediate early promoter
    751..883     +  intron         chimeric intron: chimera between introns from human β-globin and immunoglobulin heavy chain genes
    928..946     +  promoter       T7 promoter: promoter for bacteriophage T7 RNA polymerase
    993..1676    +  CDS            mVenus: mVenus is a basic (constitutively fluorescent) yellow fluorescent protein published in 2006, derived from Aequorea victoria. It is reported to be a rapidly-maturing monomer with moderate acid sensitivity.
   1665..2363    +  CDS            mCherry: mCherry is a basic (constitutively fluorescent) red fluorescent protein published in 2004, derived from Discosoma sp.. It is reported to be a very rapidly-maturing monomer with low acid sensitivity.
   2364..3941    +  CDS            FUS: FUS_HUMAN - Also known as TLS. Experimental evidence at protein level: Swiss-Prot protein existence level 1. DNA/RNA-binding protein that plays a role in various cellular processes such as transcription regulation, RNA splicing, RNA transport, DNA repair and damage response (PubMed:27731383). Binds to nascent pre-mRNAs and acts as a molecular mediator between RNA polymerase II and U1 small nuclear ribonucleoprotein thereby coupling transcription and splicing (PubMed:26124092). Binds also its own pre- mRNA and autoregulates its expression; this autoregulation mechanism is mediated by non-sense-
   3972..3989    -  promoter       T3 promoter (fragment): promoter for bacteriophage T3 RNA polymerase
   4007..4128    -  polyA_signal   SV40 poly(A) signal: SV40 polyadenylation signal
   4151..4219    -  CDS            large T antigen (fragment): large T antigen from SV40 (simian virus 40)
   4243..4310    +  CDS            lacZα (fragment): LacZα fragment of β-galactosidase; lacZ fragment
   4314..4742    +  rep_origin     f1 ori (sequence partly withheld): f1 bacteriophage origin of replication; arrow indicates direction of (+) strand synthesis
   4770..4821    -  misc_feature   bom (fragment): basis of mobility region from pBR322
   4886..5243    +  promoter       SV40 promoter: SV40 enhancer and early promoter
   5294..6085    +  CDS            neo: KKA2_KLEPN - Also known as kan, nptII. Experimental evidence at protein level: Swiss-Prot protein existence level 1. Resistance to kanamycin, neomycin, paromomycin, ribostamycin, butirosin and gentamicin B. From Klebsiella pneumoniae.
   6152..6200    +  polyA_signal   poly(A) signal: synthetic polyadenylation signal
   6220..6274    -  misc_feature   bom (fragment): basis of mobility region from pBR322
   6376..6411    -  CDS            rop (fragment): Rop protein, which maintains plasmids at low copy number; rop
   6506..6610    +  promoter       AmpR promoter: bla
   6611..7471    +  CDS            AmpR: β-lactamase; bla; confers resistance to ampicillin, carbenicillin, and related antibiotics
   7642..8230    +  rep_origin     ori: high-copy-number ColE1/pMB1/pBR322/pUC origin of replication
