[The description below was written by a language model from this plasmid's Addgene catalogue record and pLannotate feature annotations shown in this document.]
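Description:
pVC-FUS-WT is a mammalian expression plasmid built on a Promega pCI-type backbone that also carries a neomycin resistance cassette. It produces wild-type human FUS fused at its N terminus to a tandem mVenus–mCherry fluorescent protein pair. It is maintained in E. coli as a high-copy plasmid through a ColE1/pUC-type origin and β-lactamase (ampicillin resistance). An f1 origin is also present, which allows single-stranded DNA production. For selection in mammalian cells, an SV40 enhancer/early promoter drives the neo (nptII) gene followed by a synthetic polyadenylation signal, so stable transfectants can be selected with G418.

The expression cassette begins with the human CMV immediate-early enhancer and promoter, followed by the chimeric β-globin/immunoglobulin intron typical of pCI vectors, which generally improves transcript processing and expression. A T7 promoter lies just upstream of the coding region, and a T3 promoter fragment and an SV40 poly(A) signal lie downstream of it. The insert was cloned between NheI and XbaI sites and encodes mVenus, mCherry and FUS as one continuous reading frame. Both fluorescent proteins are truncated: mVenus lacks 11 C-terminal residues, and mCherry lacks 7 N-terminal and 5 C-terminal residues. These deletions shorten the flexible ends and should bring the two fluorophores closer together.

mVenus and mCherry form a donor–acceptor pair, and the associated publication describes a FRET-based method for monitoring structural transitions in protein self-organization. The construct therefore appears intended as a probe for FUS assembly or condensation in living mammalian cells. FUS itself is a DNA/RNA-binding protein, and the gene's recorded aliases include ALS6. The sequenced record is 8,442 nt, slightly shorter than the 8,478 bp listed in the catalogue.
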