Addgene plasmid #175066: pVC-FUS-WT
Purpose: expresses mVenus and mCherry tagged to FUS wildtype in mammalian cells
Depositing lab: Arnold Boersma. Depositing organization: Leibniz-Institut fuer Interaktive Materialien (DWI). Publication: A FRET-based method for monitoring structural transitions in protein self-organization. Wan Q, Mouton SN, Veenhoff LM, Boersma AJ. Cell Rep Methods. 2022 Mar 28;2(3):100184. doi: 10.1016/j.crmeth.2022.100184. eCollection 2022 Mar 28. PubMed 35475219.
Backbone
  Vector backbone: pCI
  Backbone manufacturer: Promega
  Backbone size w/o insert (bp): 5479
  Total vector size (bp): 8478
  Vector type: Mammalian Expression
  Selectable markers: Neomycin (select with G418)
Growth in bacteria
  Bacterial resistance: Ampicillin, 100 μg/mL
  Growth temperature: 37°C
  Growth strain: DH5alpha
  Copy number: High Copy
Gene/Insert
  Gene/Insert name: FUS glycine rich protein (alt names: FUS; Fus-wt)
  Species: H. sapiens (human)
  Insert size (bp): 2952
  Mutation: mVenus: C-Terminal deletion of 11 aa (GITLGMDELYK); mCherry: C-Terminal deletion of 5 aa (DELYK) and N-Terminal deletion of 7 aa (MVSKGEE)
  GenBank ID: CAA50559.1
  Entrez Gene: FUS (a.k.a. ALS6, ETM4, FUS1, HNRNPP2, POMP75, TLS, altFUS)
  Promoter: CMV Promoter
  Tag / fusion protein: mVenus + mCherry (N terminal on insert)
  Cloning method: Restriction Enzyme; 5′ cloning site NheI (not destroyed); 3′ cloning site XbaI (not destroyed)
  Sequencing primers: 5′ CGCAAATGGGCGGTAGGCGTG; 3′ AAAACCTCCCACATCTCCCC
Terms and licenses: Academic/Nonprofit Terms; Industry Terms: Not Available to Industry
How to cite: pVC-FUS-WT was a gift from Arnold Boersma (Addgene plasmid # 175066 ; http://n2t.net/addgene:175066 ; RRID:Addgene_175066)
